>Addgene plasmid #66381 | GPR97-Tango | depositor partial sequence | sequence record 113375 | empty Tango
GACGGATCGGGAGATCTCCCGATCCCCTATGGTGCACTCTCAGTACAATCTGCTCTGATGCCGCATAGTT
AAGCCAGTATCTGCTCCCTGCTTGTGTGTTGGAGGTCGCTGAGTAGTGCGCGAGCAAAATTTAAGCTACA
ACAAGGCAAGGCTTGACCGACAATTGCATGAAGAATCTGCTTAGGGTTAGGCGTTTTGCGCTGCTTCGCG
ATGTACGGGCCAGATATACGCGTTGACATTGATTATTGACTAGTTATTAATAGTAATCAATTACGGGGTC
ATTAGTTCATAGCCCATATATGGAGTTCCGCGTTACATAACTTACGGTAAATGGCCCGCCTGGCTGACCG
CCCAACGACCCCCGCCCATTGACGTCAATAATGACGTATGTTCCCATAGTAACGCCAATAGGGACTTTCC
ATTGACGTCAATGGGTGGAGTATTTACGGTAAACTGCCCACTTGGCAGTACATCAAGTGTATCATATGCC
AAGTACGCCCCCTATTGACGTCAATGACGGTAAATGGCCCGCCTGGCATTATGCCCAGTACATGACCTTA
TGGGACTTTCCTACTTGGCAGTACATCTACGTATTAGTCATCGCTATTACCATGGTGATGCGGTTTTGGC
AGTACATCAATGGGCGTGGATAGCGGTTTGACTCACGGGGATTTCCAAGTCTCCACCCCATTGACGTCAA
TGGGAGTTTGTTTTGGCACCAAAATCAACGGGACTTTCCAAAATGTCGTAACAACTCCGCCCCATTGACG
CAAATGGGCGGTAGGCGTGTACGGTGGGAGGTCTATATAAGCAGAGCTCTCTGGCTAACTAGAGAACCCA
CTGCTTACTGGCTTATCGAAATTAATACGACTCACTATAGGGAGACCCAAGCTGGCTAGCGTTTAAACTT
AAGCTTGGTACCGAGCTCGGATCCACTAGTCCAGTGTGGTGGAATTCTGCAGATATCCAGCACAGTGGCG
GCCGCGCCACCATGAAGACGATCATCGCCCTGAGCTACATCTTCTGCCTGGTATTCGCCGACTACAAGGA
CGATGATGACGCCAGCATCGATACCGGTGGACGCACCCCACCCAGCCTGGGTCCCCAAGATGAGTCCTGC
ACCACCGCCAGCTCCTCCCTGGCCAAGGACACTTCATCGACCGGTGAGAACCTGTACTTCCAGCTAAGAT
TAGATAAAAGTAAAGTGATTAACAGCGCATTAGAGCTGCTTAATGAGGTCGGAATCGAAGGTTTAACAAC
CCGTAAACTCGCCCAGAAGCTAGGTGTAGAGCAGCCTACATTGTATTGGCATGTAAAAAATAAGCGGGCT
TTGCTCGACGCCTTAGCCATTGAGATGTTAGATAGGCACCATACTCACTTTTGCCCTTTAGAAGGGGAAA
GCTGGCAAGATTTTTTACGTAATAACGCTAAAAGTTTTAGATGTGCTTTACTAAGTCATCGCGATGGAGC
AAAAGTACATTTAGGTACACGGCCTACAGAAAAACAGTATGAAACTCTCGAAAATCAATTAGCCTTTTTA
TGCCAACAAGGTTTTTCACTAGAGAATGCATTATATGCACTCAGCGCTGTGGGGCATTTTACTTTAGGTT
GCGTATTGGAAGATCAAGAGCATCAAGTCGCTAAAGAAGAAAGGGAAACACCTACTACTGATAGTATGCC
GCCATTATTACGACAAGCTATCGAATTATTTGATCACCAAGGTGCAGAGCCAGCCTTCTTATTCGGCCTT
GAATTGATCATATGCGGATTAGAAAAACAACTTAAATGTGAAAGTGGGTCCGCGTACAGCCGCGCGCGTA
CGAAAAACAATTACGGGTCTACCATCGAGGGCCTGCTCGATCTCCCGGACGACGACGCCCCCGAAGAGGC
GGGGCTGGCGGCTCCGCGCCTGTCCTTTCTCCCCGCGGGACACACGCGCAGACTGTCGACGGCCCCCCCG
ACCGATGTCAGCCTGGGGGACGAGCTCCACTTAGACGGCGAGGACGTGGCGATGGCGCATGCCGACGCGC
TAGACGATTTCGATCTGGACATGTTGGGGGACGGGGATTCCCCGGGTCCGGGATTTACCCCCCACGACTC
CGCCCCCTACGGCGCTCTGGATATGGCCGACTTCGAGTTTGAGCAGATGTTTACCGATGCCCTTGGAATT
GACGAGTACGGTGGGTAGCTCGAGTCTAGAGGGCCCGTTTAAACCCGCTGATCAGCCTCGACTGTGCCTT
CTAGTTGCCAGCCATCTGTTGTTTGCCCCTCCCCCGTGCCTTCCTTGACCCTGGAAGGTGCCACTCCCAC
TGTCCTTTCCTAATAAAATGAGGAAATTGCATCGCATTGTCTGAGTAGGTGTCATTCTATTCTGGGGGGT
GGGGTGGGGCAGGACAGCAAGGGGGAGGATTGGGAAGACAATAGCAGGCATGCTGGGGATGCGGTGGGCT
CTATGGCTTCTGAGGCGGAAAGAACCAGCTGGGGCTCTAGGGGGTATCCCC
[124 nt withheld, positions 2502-2625]
C
[91 nt withheld, positions 2627-2717]
A
[49 nt withheld, positions 2719-2767]
CCTTTGACGTTGGAGTCCACGTTCTTT
[37 nt withheld, positions 2795-2831]
ACCCTATCTCGGTCTATTCTTTTGATTTATAAGGGATTTTGCCGATTTCGGCCTATTGGTTAAAAAATGA
GCTGATTTAACAAAAATTTAACGCGAATTAATTCTGTGGAATGTGTGTCAGTTAGGGTGTGGAAAGTCCC
CAGGCTCCCCAGCAGGCAGAAGTATGCAAAGCATGCATCTCAATTAGTCAGCAACCAGGTGTGGAAAGTC
CCCAGGCTCCCCAGCAGGCAGAAGTATGCAAAGCATGCATCTCAATTAGTCAGCAACCATAGTCCCGCCC
CTAACTCCGCCCATCCCGCCCCTAACTCCGCCCAGTTCCGCCCATTCTCCGCCCCATGGCTGACTAATTT
TTTTTATTTATGCAGAGGCCGAGGCCGCCTCTGCCTCTGAGCTATTCCAGAAGTAGTGAGGAGGCTTTTT
TGGAGGCCTAGGCTTTTGCAAAAAGCTCCCGGGAGCTTGTATATCCATTTTCGGATCTGATCAAGAGACA
GGATGAGGATCGTTTCGCATGATTGAACAAGATGGATTGCACGCAGGTTCTCCGGCCGCTTGGGTGGAGA
GGCTATTCGGCTATGACTGGGCACAACAGACAATCGGCTGCTCTGATGCCGCCGTGTTCCGGCTGTCAGC
GCAGGGGCGCCCGGTTCTTTTTGTCAAGACCGACCTGTCCGGTGCCCTGAATGAACTGCAGGACGAGGCA
GCGCGGCTATCGTGGCTGGCCACGACGGGCGTTCCTTGCGCAGCTGTGCTCGACGTTGTCACTGAAGCGG
GAAGGGACTGGCTGCTATTGGGCGAAGTGCCGGGGCAGGATCTCCTGTCATCTCACCTTGCTCCTGCCGA
GAAAGTATCCATCATGGCTGATGCAATGCGGCGGCTGCATACGCTTGATCCGGCTACCTGCCCATTCGAC
CACCAAGCGAAACATCGCATCGAGCGAGCACGTACTCGGATGGAAGCCGGTCTTGTCGATCAGGATGATC
TGGACGAAGAGCATCAGGGGCTCGCGCCAGCCGAACTGTTCGCCAGGCTCAAGGCGCGCATGCCCGACGG
CGAGGATCTCGTCGTGACCCATGGCGATGCCTGCTTGCCGAATATCATGGTGGAAAATGGCCGCTTTTCT
GGATTCATCGACTGTGGCCGGCTGGGTGTGGCGGACCGCTATCAGGACATAGCGTTGGCTACCCGTGATA
TTGCTGAAGAGCTTGGCGGCGAATGGGCTGACCGCTTCCTCGTGCTTTACGGTATCGCCGCTCCCGATTC
GCAGCGCATCGCCTTCTATCGCCTTCTTGACGAGTTCTTCTGAGCGGGACTCTGGGGTTCGAAATGACCG
ACCAAGCGACGCCCAACCTGCCATCACGAGATTTCGATTCCACCGCCGCCTTCTATGAAAGGTTGGGCTT
CGGAATCGTTTTCCGGGACGCCGGCTGGATGATCCTCCAGCGCGGGGATCTCATGCTGGAGTTCTTCGCC
CACCCCAACTTGTTTATTGCAGCTTATAATGGTTACAAATAAAGCAATAGCATCACAAATTTCACAAATA
AAGCATTTTTTTCACTGCATTCTAGTTGTGGTTTGTCCAAACTCATCAATGTATCTTATCATGTCTGTAT
ACCGTCGACCTCTAGCTAGAGCTTGGCGTAATCATGGTCATAGCTGTTTCCTGTGTGAAATTGTTATCCG
CTCACAATTCCACACAACATACGAGCCGGAAGCATAAAGTGTAAAGCCTGGGGTGCCTAATGAGTGAGCT
AACTCACATTAATTGCGTTGCGCTCACTGCCCGCTTTCCAGTCGGGAAACCTGTCGTGCCAGCTGCATTA
ATGAATCGGCCAACGCGCGGGGAGAGGCGGTTTGCGTATTGGGCGCTCTTCCGCTTCCTCGCTCACTGAC
TCGCTGCGCTCGGTCGTTCGGCTGCGGCGAGCGGTATCAGCTCACTCAAAGGCGGTAATACGGTTATCCA
CAGAATCAGGGGATAACGCAGGAAAGAACATGTGAGCAAAAGGCCAGCAAAAGGCCAGGAACCGTAAAAA
GGCCGCGTTGCTGGCGTTTTTCCATAGGCTCCGCCCCCCTGACGAGCATCACAAAAATCGACGCTCAAGT
CAGAGGTGGCGAAACCCGACAGGACTATAAAGATACCAGGCGTTTCCCCCTGGAAGCTCCCTCGTGCGCT
CTCCTGTTCCGACCCTGCCGCTTACCGGATACCTGTCCGCCTTTCTCCCTTCGGGAAGCGTGGCGCTTTC
TCATAGCTCACGCTGTAGGTATCTCAGTTCGGTGTAGGTCGTTCGCTCCAAGCTGGGCTGTGTGCACGAA
CCCCCCGTTCAGCCCGACCGCTGCGCCTTATCCGGTAACTATCGTCTTGAGTCCAACCCGGTAAGACACG
ACTTATCGCCACTGGCAGCAGCCACTGGTAACAGGATTAGCAGAGCGAGGTATGTAGGCGGTGCTACAGA
GTTCTTGAAGTGGTGGCCTAACTACGGCTACACTAGAAGAACAGTATTTGGTATCTGCGCTCTGCTGAAG
CCAGTTACCTTCGGAAAAAGAGTTGGTAGCTCTTGATCCGGCAAACAAACCACCGCTGGTAGCGGTTTTT
TTGTTTGCAAGCAGCAGATTACGCGCAGAAAAAAAGGATCTCAAGAAGATCCTTTGATCTTTTCTACGGG
GTCTGACGCTCAGTGGAACGAAAACTCACGTTAAGGGATTTTGGTCATGAGATTATCAAAAAGGATCTTC
ACCTAGATCCTTTTAAATTAAAAATGAAGTTTTAAATCAATCTAAAGTATATATGAGTAAACTTGGTCTG
ACAGTTACCAATGCTTAATCAGTGAGGCACCTATCTCAGCGATCTGTCTATTTCGTTCATCCATAGTTGC
CTGACTCCCCGTCGTGTAGATAACTACGATACGGGAGGGCTTACCATCTGGCCCCAGTGCTGCAATGATA
CCGCGAGACCCACGCTCACCGGCTCCAGATTTATCAGCAATAAACCAGCCAGCCGGAAGGGCCGAGCGCA
GAAGTGGTCCTGCAACTTTATCCGCCTCCATCCAGTCTATTAATTGTTGCCGGGAAGCTAGAGTAAGTAG
TTCGCCAGTTAATAGTTTGCGCAACGTTGTTGCCATTGCTACAGGCATCGTGGTGTCACGCTCGTCGTTT
GGTATGGCTTCATTCAGCTCCGGTTCCCAACGATCAAGGCGAGTTACATGATCCCCCATGTTGTGCAAAA
AAGCGGTTAGCTCCTTCGGTCCTCCGATCGTTGTCAGAAGTAAGTTGGCCGCAGTGTTATCACTCATGGT
TATGGCAGCACTGCATAATTCTCTTACTGTCATGCCATCCGTAAGATGCTTTTCTGTGACTGGTGAGTAC
TCAACCAAGTCATTCTGAGAATAGTGTATGCGGCGACCGAGTTGCTCTTGCCCGGCGTCAATACGGGATA
ATACCGCGCCACATAGCAGAACTTTAAAAGTGCTCATCATTGGAAAACGTTCTTCGGGGCGAAAACTCTC
AAGGATCTTACCGCTGTTGAGATCCAGTTCGATGTAACCCACTCGTGCACCCAACTGATCTTCAGCATCT
TTTACTTTCACCAGCGTTTCTGGGTGAGCAAAAACAGGAAGGCAAAATGCCGCAAAAAAGGGAATAAGGG
CGACACGGAAATGTTGAATACTCATACTCTTCCTTTTTCAATATTATTGAAGCATTTATCAGGGTTATTG
TCTCATGAGCGGATACATATTTGAATGTATTTAGAAAAATAAACAAATAGGGGTTCCGCGCACATTTCCC
CGAAAAGTGCCACCTGACGTC
