>Addgene plasmid #66381 | GPR97-Tango | depositor partial sequence | sequence record 113376 | GPR97
ATGGCTACACCTAGGGGGCTGGGCGCTTTGTTGCTGCTGCTCCTTCTGCCAACTTCAGGACAGGAGAAGC
CAACCGAGGGACCCAGGAACACCTGTCTCGGGTCAAATAACATGTACGATATCTTTAATCTGAATGACAA
GGCCCTTTGTTTCACCAAGTGTAGACAATCTGGGTCCGACTCCTGTAACGTGGAGAACTTGCAGAGATAC
TGGCTTAACTATGAGGCTCATCTCATGAAAGAGGGTCTCACCCAGAAGGTGAATACACCTTTTCTGAAAG
CCCTGGTGCAGAACCTGTCTACAAACACCGCTGAGGACTTCTATTTTAGTCTGGAGCCCAGTCAGGTCCC
ACGCCAGGTGATGAAGGATGAGGACAAACCACCAGACCGCGTCAGACTGCCCAAGTCACTCTTCCGATCC
CTCCCAGGGAACCGCAGCGTTGTGCGATTGGCGGTTACAATTCTCGATATCGGCCCGGGGACTCTGTTTA
AAGGGCCTCGCCTGGGACTGGGCGACGGAAGTGGTGTGCTTAATAATCGCCTGGTGGGACTTTCCGTCGG
GCAGATGCACGTAACTAAGCTTGCAGAACCACTGGAAATCGTATTCTCACATCAGCGGCCTCCTCCTAAT
ATGACACTGACATGTGTGTTCTGGGACGTCACCAAGGGAACAACCGGAGACTGGAGTAGTGAGGGCTGCA
GCACTGAAGTACGACCTGAGGGGACGGTTTGTTGTTGCGACCACTTGACCTTCTTCGCCCTTCTGTTGCG
ACCTACCTTGGACCAGAGCACAGTCCACATCCTGACCCGAATCAGTCAGGCCGGCTGTGGTGTGAGCATG
ATTTTTCTTGCCTTTACAATAATCCTGTATGCCTTTCTCAGGCTGAGCAGGGAACGATTTAAATCAGAAG
ACGCCCCAAAGATCCATGTTGCACTCGGAGGCAGCCTGTTCCTCCTCAACTTGGCCTTCTTGGTCAACGT
GGGCTCTGGCAGCAAGGGTTCAGATGCAGCATGCTGGGCCCGAGGTGCAGTGTTCCACTACTTTCTGCTT
TGTGCCTTCACCTGGATGGGCCTTGAAGCGTTTCACCTCTACTTGTTGGCAGTGAGAGTTTTTAATACGT
ACTTCGGACACTATTTTCTCAAGCTGTCCCTGGTGGGGTGGGGACTCCCAGCCTTGATGGTCATTGGCAC
CGGATCTGCCAACTCTTACGGACTCTATACCATCAGGGACAGAGAAAACCGCACCAGTCTGGAGCTGTGC
TGGTTTAGAGAGGGGACTACTATGTACGCCCTTTACATCACCGTTCACGGTTACTTTCTGATCACCTTTC
TCTTCGGAATGGTCGTACTGGCCCTGGTAGTCTGGAAGATTTTTACTCTGAGTCGAGCAACTGCTGTCAA
GGAGCGGGGGAAGAACAGGAAAAAAGTGCTCACTCTGCTGGGACTGAGTAGCTTGGTTGGGGTGACATGG
GGCCTTGCTATCTTTACACCTCTGGGGCTTAGTACTGTGTACATCTTCGCTCTCTTCAACTCCCTGCAGG
GCGTGTTTATTTGTTGTTGGTTTACTATTTTGTACCTTCCGAGTCAGTCAACTACAGTGAGTTCCTCCAC
AGCGAGGTTGGACCAAGCGCATAGCGCAAGCCAAGAG
