>Addgene plasmid #66381 | GPR97-Tango | addgene partial sequence | sequence record 119925 | CMV-F 5'-CGCAAATGGGCGGTAGGCGTG-3'
GCTCTCTGGCTAACTAGAGAACCCACTGCTTACTGGCTTATCGAAATTAATACGACTCACTATAGGGAGA
CCCAAGCTGGCTAGCGTTTAAACTTAAGCTTGGTACCGAGCTCGGATCCACTAGTCCAGTGTGGTGGAAT
TCTGCAGATATCCAGCACAGTGGCGGCCGCGCCACCATGAAGACGATCATCGCCCTGAGCTACATCTTCT
GCCTGGTATTCGCCGACTACAAGGACGATGATGACGCCAGCATCGATATGGCTACACCTAGGGGGCTGGG
CGCTTTGTTGCTGCTGCTCCTTCTGCCAACTTCAGGACAGGAGAAGCCAACCGAGGGACCCAGGAACACC
TGTCTCGGGTCAAATAACATGTACGATATCTTTAATCTGAATGACAAGGCCCTTTGTTTCACCAAGTGTA
GACAATCTGGGTCCGACTCCTGTAACGTGGAGAACTTGCAGAGATACTGGCTTAACTATGAGGCTCATCT
CATGAAAGAGGGTCTCACCCAGAAGGTGAATACACCTTTTCTGAAAGCCCTGGTGCAGAACCTGTCTACA
AACACCGCTGAGGACTTCTATTTTAGTCTGGAGCCCAGTCAGGTCCCACGCCAGGTGATGAAGGATGAGG
ACAAACCACCAGACCGCGTCAGACTGCCCAAGTCACTCTTCCGATCCCTCCCAGGGAACCGCAGCGTTGT
GCGATTGGCGGTTACAATTCTCGATATCGGCCCGGGGACTCTGTTTAAAGGGCCTCGCCTGGGACTGGGC
GACGGAAGTGGTGTGCTTAATAATCGCCTGGTGGGACTTTCCGTCGGGCAGATGCACGTAACTAAGCTTG
CAGAACCACTGGAAATCGTATTCTCACATCAGCGGCCTCCTCCTAATATGACACTGACATGTGTGTTCTG
GGACGTCACCA
