>Addgene plasmid #66381 | GPR97-Tango | addgene partial sequence | sequence record 119926 | Tet-R 5'-GGCGAGTTTACGGGTTGTTA-3'
GCTCTAATGCGCTGTTAATCACTTTACTTTTATCTAATCTTAGCTGGAAGTACAGGTTCTCACCGGTCGA
TGAAGTGTCCTTGGCCAGGGAGGAGCTGGCGGTGGTGCAGGACTCATCTTGGGGACCCAGGCTGGGTGGG
GTGCGTCCACCGGTATCGATCTCTTGGCTTGCGCTATGCGCTTGGTCCAACCTCGCTGTGGAGGAACTCA
CTGTAGTTGACTGACTCGGAAGGTACAAAATAGTAAACCAACAACAAATAAACACGCCCTGCAGGGAGTT
GAAGAGAGCGAAGATGTACACAGTACTAAGCCCCAGAGGTGTAAAGATAGCAAGGCCCCATGTCACCCCA
ACCAAGCTACTCAGTCCCAGCAGAGTGAGCACTTTTTTCCTGTTCTTCCCCCGCTCCTTGACAGCAGTTG
CTCGACTCAGAGTAAAAATCTTCCAGACTACCAGGGCCAGTACGACCATTCCGAAGAGAAAGGTGATCAG
AAAGTAACCGTGAACGGTGATGTAAAGGGCGTACATAGTAGTCCCCTCTCTAAACCAGCACAGCTCCAGA
CTGGTGCGGTTTTCTCTGTCCCTGATGGTATAGAGTCCGTAAGAGTTGGCAGATCCGGTGCCAATGACCA
TCAAGGCTGGGAGTCCCCACCCCACCAGGGACAGCTTGAGAAAATAGTGTCCGAAGTACGTATTAAAAAC
TCTCACTGCCAACAAGTAGAGGTGAAACGCTTCAAGGCCCATCCAGGTGAAGGCACAAAGCAGAAAGTAG
TGGAACACTGCACCTCGGGCCCAGCATGCTGCATCTGAACCCTTGCTGCCAGAGCCCACGTTGACCAAGA
AGGCCAAGTTGAGGAGGAACAGGCTGCCTCCGAGTGCAACATGGATCTTTGGGGCGTCTTCTGATTTAAA
TCGTTCCCTGCTCAGCCTGAGAAAGGCATACAGGATTATTGTAAAGGCAAGAAAAATCATGCTCACACCA
CAGCCGGCCTGACTGATTCGGGTCAGGATGTGGACTGTGCTCTGGTCCAAGGTAGGTC
