[The description below was written by a language model from this plasmid's Addgene catalogue record.]
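Description:
GPR97-Tango is a mammalian expression plasmid from the PRESTO-Tango collection, built on an "empty Tango" backbone of about 6.6 kb that was itself derived from pcDNA3.1(+). It is maintained in E. coli as a high-copy plasmid under ampicillin selection and carries a neomycin resistance marker, so transfected mammalian cells can be selected with G418. No feature table accompanies the record, so origins of replication, polyadenylation signals and the precise layout of the fusion modules are not itemised here.

The payload is the human GPR97 coding sequence (also known as Pb99), an insert of roughly 1.65 kb encoding an understudied G protein-coupled receptor. It is expressed from the CMV promoter with an N-terminal FLAG tag supplied by the backbone, which allows detection of the receptor. The insert was placed by restriction cloning using NotI at the 5′ end. The nominal 3′ site is XhoI, but the depositor notes that most vectors in this series instead carry XbaI downstream of the tTA sequence, so the site actually present should be checked. That comment and the Tet-directed sequencing primer show that the receptor lies upstream of a tTA transcriptional activator.

In the Tango design, as the record summarises it, receptor activation leads to arrestin translocation, which is converted into transcriptional activation and hence a reporter readout. The record does not spell out the linker or cleavage elements involved. The construct is intended for parallel, receptorome-wide screening of ligands against GPCRs. It was produced under a program aimed at generating tools for poorly characterised members of druggable protein families.
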