Addgene plasmid #66381: GPR97-Tango
Purpose: Expression of G protein-coupled receptors for PRESTO-Tango: parallel receptorome expression and screening via transcriptional output, with transcriptional activation following arrestin translocation
Depositing lab: Bryan Roth. Depositing organization: University of North Carolina at Chapel Hill. Publication: PRESTO-Tango as an open-source resource for interrogation of the druggable human GPCRome. Kroeze WK, Sassano MF, Huang XP, Lansu K, McCorvy JD, Giguere PM, Sciaky N, Roth BL. Nat Struct Mol Biol. 2015 May;22(5):362-9. doi: 10.1038/nsmb.3014. Epub 2015 Apr 20. PubMed 25895059.
Backbone
  Vector backbone: empty Tango
  Backbone size w/o insert (bp): 6632
  Vector type: Mammalian Expression
  Selectable markers: Neomycin (select with G418)
Growth in bacteria
  Bacterial resistance: Ampicillin, 100 μg/mL
  Growth temperature: 37°C
  Growth strain: DH5alpha
  Copy number: High Copy
Gene/Insert
  Gene/Insert name: GPR97
  Species: H. sapiens (human)
  Insert size (bp): 1647
  Entrez Gene: GPR97 (a.k.a. Pb99)
  Promoter: CMV
  Tag / fusion protein: FLAG (N terminal on backbone)
  Cloning method: Restriction Enzyme; 5′ cloning site NotI (not destroyed); 3′ cloning site XhoI (unknown if destroyed)
  Sequencing primers: 5′ CMV-F; 3′ Tet-R
Terms and licenses: Academic/Nonprofit Terms; Industry Terms: Not Available to Industry
Depositor comments: Please note: Most of the PRESTO-Tango vectors do not contain the XhoI cut site downstream of the tTA sequence and instead carry an XbaI site. If you need to perform an XhoI digest we recommend sequencing with a forward primer at the C-terminus of tTA to determine which of the two sites is present. Suggested primer: 5-gagctccacttagacggcgagg-3. Original backbone was pcDNA3.1(+). These plasmids were generated as part of the Illuminating the Druggable Genome (IDG) program sponsored by the NIH Common Fund. The goal of this program is to identify, gather, and distribute information and resources for proteins that currently are not well-studied yet belong to commonly drug-targeted protein families: protein kinases, non-olfactory G-protein coupled receptors (GPCRs), and ion channels. The IDG program is designed to develop fundamental research tools for understudied proteins, elucidate their function, and disseminate the IDG-related resources and data to the greater scientific community.
How to cite: GPR97-Tango was a gift from Bryan Roth (Addgene plasmid # 66381 ; http://n2t.net/addgene:66381 ; RRID:Addgene_66381)
